Addgene plasmid #228555: pLentiRNACRISPR_010-TetO-NLS-RfxCas13d-2A-mCherry-NLS-WPRE-EFS-rtTA3-2A-Blast
Purpose: Expresses RfxCas13d in mammalian cells for knockdown of target RNAs in combination with compatible crRNAs. Localized to the nucleus
Depositing lab: Neville Sanjana. Depositing organization: New York Genome Center. Publication: Precise RNA targeting with CRISPR-Cas13d. Hart SK, Muller S, Wessels HH, Mendez-Mancilla A, Drabavicius G, Choi O, Sanjana NE. Nat Biotechnol. 2025 Feb 11. doi: 10.1038/s41587-025-02558-3. PubMed 39934271.
Backbone
  Vector backbone: pLentiCRISPR_007
  Vector type: Lentiviral
  Selectable markers: Blasticidin
Growth in bacteria
  Bacterial resistance: Ampicillin, 100 μg/mL
  Growth temperature: 37°C
  Growth strain: NEB Stable
  Copy number: High Copy
Gene/Insert
  Gene/Insert name: RfxCas13d
  Species: H. sapiens (human)
  Tag / fusion protein: NLS-HA (C terminal on insert); P2A-mCherry (C terminal on insert)
Terms and licenses: Academic/Nonprofit Terms; Industry Terms: Not Available to Industry
Depositor comments: Please visit https://doi.org/10.1101/2024.05.13.594039 for bioRxiv preprint.
How to cite: pLentiRNACRISPR_010-TetO-NLS-RfxCas13d-2A-mCherry-NLS-WPRE-EFS-rtTA3-2A-Blast was a gift from Neville Sanjana (Addgene plasmid # 228555 ; http://n2t.net/addgene:228555 ; RRID:Addgene_228555)
