[The description below was written by a language model from this plasmid's Addgene catalogue record and pLannotate feature annotations shown in this document.]
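Description:
pLentiRNACRISPR_010-TetO-NLS-RfxCas13d-2A-mCherry-NLS-WPRE-EFS-rtTA3-2A-Blast is a 13.4 kb all-in-one, doxycycline-inducible lentiviral vector for expressing the RNA-targeting CRISPR effector RfxCas13d in mammalian cells. It is built on the pLentiCRISPR_007 backbone. In bacteria it is maintained through a high-copy ColE1/pUC-type origin with ampicillin resistance. The backbone outside the viral region also carries an f1 origin and an SV40/EM7-driven bleomycin/Zeocin resistance cassette. The viral genome is transcribed from a CMV enhancer/promoter fused to a truncated HIV-1 5' LTR. It contains the Ψ packaging signal with a partial gag sequence, the RRE for Rev-dependent export, and the cPPT/CTS element. It ends in a 3' LTR region followed by a bGH polyadenylation signal.

Two expression units sit between these viral elements. A Tet-responsive promoter (tet operators upstream of a minimal CMV promoter) drives RfxCas13d from Ruminococcus flavefaciens. The catalogue species field lists human, which is at odds with this bacterial origin. Cas13d carries nuclear localization signals and an HA epitope and is linked through a P2A peptide to mCherry, so red fluorescence reports induced Cas13d expression; the construct name also places an NLS after mCherry. A WPRE follows to enhance transcript stability and expression. Downstream, the EF-1α core (EFS) promoter constitutively expresses rtTA3 joined by a 2A peptide to blasticidin S deaminase. This supplies the doxycycline-dependent transactivator and allows blasticidin selection of transduced cells.

The construct carries no annotated crRNA cassette, so guides must be supplied separately as compatible crRNAs. It is intended for inducible knockdown of target RNAs with nuclear-localized Cas13d.
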