Features (pLannotate 1.2.2; 39 found; start..end, strand, type, name):
    719..1117    +  CDS            BSD: blasticidin S deaminase; Aspergillus terreus BSD; confers resistance to blasticidin
   1110..1187    +  CDS            nef (fragment): NEF_HV1Z2 - Experimental evidence at protein level: Swiss-Prot protein existence level 1. Extracellular Nef protein targets CD4(+) T-lymphocytes for apoptosis by interacting with CXCR4 surface receptors. From Human immunodeficiency virus type 1 group M subtype D (isolate Z2/CDC-Z34) (HIV-1).
   1189..1501    +  LTR            5' LTR (fragment): 5' long terminal repeat (LTR) from HIV-1
   1509..1689    +  LTR            5' LTR (truncated): truncated 5' long terminal repeat (LTR) from HIV-1
   1721..1945    +  polyA_signal   bGH poly(A) signal: bovine growth hormone polyadenylation signal
   1949..1970    +  promoter       SV40 promoter (fragment): SV40 enhancer and early promoter
   1991..2419    +  rep_origin     f1 ori (sequence partly withheld): f1 bacteriophage origin of replication; arrow indicates direction of (+) strand synthesis
   2433..2762    +  promoter       SV40 promoter: SV40 enhancer and early promoter
   2810..2857    +  promoter       EM7 promoter: synthetic bacterial promoter&nbsp
   2876..3250    +  CDS            BleoR: antibiotic-binding protein; Sh ble from Streptoalloteichus hindustanus; confers resistance to bleomycin, phleomycin, and Zeocin™
   3260..3385    +  CDS            ble (fragment): BLE_KLEPN - Experimental evidence at protein level: Swiss-Prot protein existence level 1. Binding protein with a strong affinity to the bleomycin family of antibiotics. Binds to CL990; an antimitotic-antibiotic compound. From Klebsiella pneumoniae.
   3380..3501    +  polyA_signal   SV40 poly(A) signal: SV40 polyadenylation signal
   3572..3594    -  protein_bind   lac operator (fragment): The lac repressor binds to the lac operator to inhibit transcription in E. coli. This inhibition can be relieved by adding lactose or isopropyl-β-D-thiogalactopyranoside (IPTG). lac repressor encoded by lacI
   3598..3628    -  promoter       lac promoter: promoter for the E. coli lac operon
   3643..3664    -  protein_bind   CAP binding site: CAP binding activates transcription in the presence of cAMP. E. coli catabolite activator protein
   3677..3769    -  CDS            lacI (fragment): lac repressor; lacI; The lac repressor binds to the lac operator to inhibit transcription in E. coli. This inhibition can be relieved by adding lactose or isopropyl-β-D-thiogalactopyranoside (IPTG).
   3952..4540    -  rep_origin     ori: high-copy-number ColE1/pMB1/pBR322/pUC origin of replication
   4711..5571    -  CDS            AmpR: β-lactamase; bla; confers resistance to ampicillin, carbenicillin, and related antibiotics
   5572..5676    -  promoter       AmpR promoter: bla
   5735..5787    -  misc_feature   bom (fragment): basis of mobility region from pBR322
   5942..6321    +  enhancer       CMV enhancer: human cytomegalovirus immediate early enhancer
   6322..6521    +  promoter       CMV promoter: human cytomegalovirus (CMV) immediate early promoter
   6539..6719    +  LTR            5' LTR (truncated): truncated 5' long terminal repeat (LTR) from HIV-1
   6766..6891    +  misc_feature   HIV-1 Ψ: packaging signal of human immunodeficiency virus type 1
   6875..7238    +  CDS            HIV-1 gag (fragment): gag protein from human immunodeficiency virus 1; gag
   7384..7617    +  misc_feature   RRE: The Rev response element (RRE) of HIV-1 allows for Rev-dependent mRNA export from the nucleus to the cytoplasm.
   7994..8094    +  CDS            Rev (fragment): human immunodeficiency virus 1 (HIV-1) Rev protein; rev; enhances nuclear export of unspliced and incompletely spliced viral mRNAs
   8144..8261    +  misc_feature   cPPT/CTS: central polypurine tract and central termination sequence of HIV-1
   8306..8326    +  protein_bind   attB4: mutant version of attB; core recombination site for the Gateway® BP reaction BP Clonase™
   8362..8640    +  promoter       tight TRE promoter (fragment): Tet-responsive promoter PTight, consisting of seven tet operator sequences followed by the minimal CMV promoter
   8712..11609   +  CDS            RfxCas13d: RNA-targeting Type VI CRISPR protein from Ruminococcus flavefaciens strain XPD3002 (Konermann et al., 2018)
  11649..11675   +  CDS            3xHA (fragment): three tandem HA epitope tags
  11742..12449   +  CDS            mCherry: mCherry is a basic (constitutively fluorescent) red fluorescent protein published in 2004, derived from Discosoma sp.. It is reported to be a very rapidly-maturing monomer with low acid sensitivity.
  12476..12499   +  misc_feature   MCS (fragment): pBluescript multiple cloning site
  12499..13087   +  misc_feature   WPRE: woodchuck hepatitis virus posttranscriptional regulatory element
  13088..13108   +  misc_feature   MCS (fragment): pBluescript multiple cloning site
  13109..13126   +  CDS            small t antigen (fragment): SV40 (simian virus 40) small t antigen
  13152..13363   +  promoter       EF-1α core promoter: core promoter for human elongation factor EF-1α
  13388..652     +  CDS            rtTA3 (across the origin): reverse tetracycline transactivator 3 activates expression from Tet-responsive promoters in the presence of doxycycline
>Addgene plasmid #228555 | pLentiRNACRISPR_010-TetO-NLS-RfxCas13d-2A-mCherry-NLS-WPRE-EFS-rtTA3-2A-Blast | addgene full sequence | sequence record 456688 | Addgene NGS Result
TGGTGTCGGTATCGAAGGCCTGACGACAAGGAAACTCGCTCAAAAGCTGGGAGTTGAGCAGCCTACCCTG
TACTGGCACGTGAAGAACAAGCGGGCCCTGCTCGATGCCCTGCCAATCGAGATGCTGGACAGGCATCATA
CCCACTTCTGCCCCCTGGAAGGCGAGTCATGGCAAGACTTTCTGCGGAACAACGCCAAGTCATACCGCTG
TGCTCTCCTCTCACATCGCGACGGGGCTAAAGTGCATCTCGGCACCCGCCCAACAGAGAAACAGTACGAA
ACCCTGGAAAATCAGCTCGCGTTCCTGTGTCAGCAAGGCTTCTCCCTGGAGAACGCACTGTACGCTCTGT
CCGCCGTGGGCCACTTTACACTGGGCTGCGTATTGGAGGAACAGGAGCATCAAGTAGCAAAAGAGGAAAG
AGAGACACCTACCACCGATTCTATGCCCCCACTTCTGAGACAAGCAATTGAGCTGTTCGACCGGCAGGGA
GCCGAACCTGCCTTCCTTTTCGGCCTGGAACTAATCATATGTGGCCTGGAGAAACAGCTAAAGTGCGAAA
GCGGCGGGCCGACCGACGCCCTTGACGATTTTGACTTAGACATGCTCCCAGCCGATGCCCTTGACGATTT
TGACCTTGACATGCTCCCCGGGGGATCCGGCGCAACAAACTTCTCTCTGCTGAAACAAGCCGGAGATGTC
GAAGAGAATCCTGGACCGATGGCCAAGCCTTTGTCTCAAGAAGAATCCACCCTCATTGAAAGAGCAACGG
CTACAATCAACAGCATCCCCATCTCTGAAGACTACAGCGTCGCCAGCGCAGCTCTCTCTAGCGACGGCCG
CATCTTCACTGGTGTCAATGTATATCATTTTACTGGGGGACCTTGTGCAGAACTCGTGGTGCTGGGCACT
GCTGCTGCTGCGGCAGCTGGCAACCTGACTTGTATCGTCGCGATCGGAAATGAGAACAGGGGCATCTTGA
GCCCCTGCGGACGGTGCCGACAGGTGCTTCTCGATCTGCATCCTGGGATCAAAGCCATAGTGAAGGACAG
TGATGGACAGCCGACGGCAGTTGGGATTCGTGAATTGCTGCCCTCTGGTTATGTGTGGGAGGGCTAAGGT
ACCTTTAAGACCAATGACTTACAAGGCAGCTGTAGATCTTAGCCACTTTTTAAAAGAAAAGGGGGGACTG
GAAGGGCTAATTCACTCCCAACGAAGACAAGATATCCTTGATCTGTGGATCTACCACACACAAGGCTACT
TCCCTGATTGGCAGAACTACACACCAGGGCCAGGGATCAGATATCCACTGACCTTTGGATGGTGCTACAA
GCTAGTACCAGTTGAGCAAGAGAAGGTAGAAGAAGCCAATGAAGGAGAGAACACCCGCTTGTTACACCCT
GTGAGCCTGCATGGGATGGATGACCCGGAGAGAGAAGTATTAGAGTGGAGGTTTGACAGCCGCCTAGCAT
TTCATCACATGGCCCGAGAGCTGCATCCGGACTGTACTGGGTCTCTCTGGTTAGACCAGATCTGAGCCTG
GGAGCTCTCTGGCTAACTAGGGAACCCACTGCTTAAGCCTCAATAAAGCTTGCCTTGAGTGCTTCAAGTA
GTGTGTGCCCGTCTGTTGTGTGACTCTGGTAACTAGAGATCCCTCAGACCCTTTTAGTCAGTGTGGAAAA
TCTCTAGCAGGGCCCGTTTAAACCCGCTGATCAGCCTCGACTGTGCCTTCTAGTTGCCAGCCATCTGTTG
TTTGCCCCTCCCCCGTGCCTTCCTTGACCCTGGAAGGTGCCACTCCCACTGTCCTTTCCTAATAAAATGA
GGAAATTGCATCGCATTGTCTGAGTAGGTGTCATTCTATTCTGGGGGGTGGGGTGGGGCAGGACAGCAAG
GGGGAGGATTGGGAAGACAATAGCAGGCATGCTGGGGATGCGGTGGGCTCTATGGCTTCTGAGGCGGAAA
GAACCAGCTGGGGCTCTAGGGGGTATCCCC
[124 nt withheld, positions 1991-2114]
C
[91 nt withheld, positions 2116-2206]
A
[49 nt withheld, positions 2208-2256]
CCTTTGACGTTGGAGTCCACGTTCTTT
[37 nt withheld, positions 2284-2320]
ACCCTATCTCGGTCTATTCTTTTGATTTATAAGGGATTTTGCCGATTTCGGCCTATTGGTTAAAAAATGA
GCTGATTTAACAAAAATTTAACGCGAATTAATTCTGTGGAATGTGTGTCAGTTAGGGTGTGGAAAGTCCC
CAGGCTCCCCAGCAGGCAGAAGTATGCAAAGCATGCATCTCAATTAGTCAGCAACCAGGTGTGGAAAGTC
CCCAGGCTCCCCAGCAGGCAGAAGTATGCAAAGCATGCATCTCAATTAGTCAGCAACCATAGTCCCGCCC
CTAACTCCGCCCATCCCGCCCCTAACTCCGCCCAGTTCCGCCCATTCTCCGCCCCATGGCTGACTAATTT
TTTTTATTTATGCAGAGGCCGAGGCCGCCTCTGCCTCTGAGCTATTCCAGAAGTAGTGAGGAGGCTTTTT
TGGAGGCCTAGGCTTTTGCAAAAAGCTCCCGGGAGCTTGTATATCCATTTTCGGATCTGATCAGCACGTG
TTGACAATTAATCATCGGCATAGTATATCGGCATAGTATAATACGACAAGGTGAGGAACTAAACCATGGC
CAAGTTGACCAGTGCCGTTCCGGTGCTCACCGCGCGCGACGTCGCCGGAGCGGTCGAGTTCTGGACCGAC
CGGCTCGGGTTCTCCCGGGACTTCGTGGAGGACGACTTCGCCGGTGTGGTCCGGGACGACGTGACCCTGT
TCATCAGCGCGGTCCAGGACCAGGTGGTGCCGGACAACACCCTGGCCTGGGTGTGGGTGCGCGGCCTGGA
CGAGCTGTACGCCGAGTGGTCGGAGGTCGTGTCCACGAACTTCCGGGACGCCTCCGGGCCGGCCATGACC
GAGATCGGCGAGCAGCCGTGGGGGCGGGAGTTCGCCCTGCGCGACCCGGCCGGCAACTGCGTGCACTTCG
TGGCCGAGGAGCAGGACTGACACGTGCTACGAGATTTCGATTCCACCGCCGCCTTCTATGAAAGGTTGGG
CTTCGGAATCGTTTTCCGGGACGCCGGCTGGATGATCCTCCAGCGCGGGGATCTCATGCTGGAGTTCTTC
GCCCACCCCAACTTGTTTATTGCAGCTTATAATGGTTACAAATAAAGCAATAGCATCACAAATTTCACAA
ATAAAGCATTTTTTTCACTGCATTCTAGTTGTGGTTTGTCCAAACTCATCAATGTATCTTATCATGTCTG
TATACCGTCGACCTCTAGCTAGAGCTTGGCGTAATCATGGTCATAGCTGTTTCCTGTGTGAAATTGTTAT
CCGCTCACAATTCCACACAACATACGAGCCGGAAGCATAAAGTGTAAAGCCTGGGGTGCCTAATGAGTGA
GCTAACTCACATTAATTGCGTTGCGCTCACTGCCCGCTTTCCAGTCGGGAAACCTGTCGTGCCAGCTGCA
TTAATGAATCGGCCAACGCGCGGGGAGAGGCGGTTTGCGTATTGGGCGCTCTTCCGCTTCCTCGCTCACT
GACTCGCTGCGCTCGGTCGTTCGGCTGCGGCGAGCGGTATCAGCTCACTCAAAGGCGGTAATACGGTTAT
CCACAGAATCAGGGGATAACGCAGGAAAGAACATGTGAGCAAAAGGCCAGCAAAAGGCCAGGAACCGTAA
AAAGGCCGCGTTGCTGGCGTTTTTCCATAGGCTCCGCCCCCCTGACGAGCATCACAAAAATCGACGCTCA
AGTCAGAGGTGGCGAAACCCGACAGGACTATAAAGATACCAGGCGTTTCCCCCTGGAAGCTCCCTCGTGC
GCTCTCCTGTTCCGACCCTGCCGCTTACCGGATACCTGTCCGCCTTTCTCCCTTCGGGAAGCGTGGCGCT
TTCTCATAGCTCACGCTGTAGGTATCTCAGTTCGGTGTAGGTCGTTCGCTCCAAGCTGGGCTGTGTGCAC
GAACCCCCCGTTCAGCCCGACCGCTGCGCCTTATCCGGTAACTATCGTCTTGAGTCCAACCCGGTAAGAC
ACGACTTATCGCCACTGGCAGCAGCCACTGGTAACAGGATTAGCAGAGCGAGGTATGTAGGCGGTGCTAC
AGAGTTCTTGAAGTGGTGGCCTAACTACGGCTACACTAGAAGAACAGTATTTGGTATCTGCGCTCTGCTG
AAGCCAGTTACCTTCGGAAAAAGAGTTGGTAGCTCTTGATCCGGCAAACAAACCACCGCTGGTAGCGGTG
GTTTTTTTGTTTGCAAGCAGCAGATTACGCGCAGAAAAAAAGGATCTCAAGAAGATCCTTTGATCTTTTC
TACGGGGTCTGACGCTCAGTGGAACGAAAACTCACGTTAAGGGATTTTGGTCATGAGATTATCAAAAAGG
ATCTTCACCTAGATCCTTTTAAATTAAAAATGAAGTTTTAAATCAATCTAAAGTATATATGAGTAAACTT
GGTCTGACAGTTACCAATGCTTAATCAGTGAGGCACCTATCTCAGCGATCTGTCTATTTCGTTCATCCAT
AGTTGCCTGACTCCCCGTCGTGTAGATAACTACGATACGGGAGGGCTTACCATCTGGCCCCAGTGCTGCA
ATGATACCGCGAGACCCACGCTCACCGGCTCCAGATTTATCAGCAATAAACCAGCCAGCCGGAAGGGCCG
AGCGCAGAAGTGGTCCTGCAACTTTATCCGCCTCCATCCAGTCTATTAATTGTTGCCGGGAAGCTAGAGT
AAGTAGTTCGCCAGTTAATAGTTTGCGCAACGTTGTTGCCATTGCTACAGGCATCGTGGTGTCACGCTCG
TCGTTTGGTATGGCTTCATTCAGCTCCGGTTCCCAACGATCAAGGCGAGTTACATGATCCCCCATGTTGT
GCAAAAAAGCGGTTAGCTCCTTCGGTCCTCCGATCGTTGTCAGAAGTAAGTTGGCCGCAGTGTTATCACT
CATGGTTATGGCAGCACTGCATAATTCTCTTACTGTCATGCCATCCGTAAGATGCTTTTCTGTGACTGGT
GAGTACTCAACCAAGTCATTCTGAGAATAGTGTATGCGGCGACCGAGTTGCTCTTGCCCGGCGTCAATAC
GGGATAATACCGCGCCACATAGCAGAACTTTAAAAGTGCTCATCATTGGAAAACGTTCTTCGGGGCGAAA
ACTCTCAAGGATCTTACCGCTGTTGAGATCCAGTTCGATGTAACCCACTCGTGCACCCAACTGATCTTCA
GCATCTTTTACTTTCACCAGCGTTTCTGGGTGAGCAAAAACAGGAAGGCAAAATGCCGCAAAAAAGGGAA
TAAGGGCGACACGGAAATGTTGAATACTCATACTCTTCCTTTTTCAATATTATTGAAGCATTTATCAGGG
TTATTGTCTCATGAGCGGATACATATTTGAATGTATTTAGAAAAATAAACAAATAGGGGTTCCGCGCACA
TTTCCCCGAAAAGTGCCACCTGACGTCGACGGATCGGGAGATCTCCCGATCCCCTATGGTGCACTCTCAG
TACAATCTGCTCTGATGCCGCATAGTTAAGCCAGTATCTGCTCCCTGCTTGTGTGTTGGAGGTCGCTGAG
TAGTGCGCGAGCAAAATTTAAGCTACAACAAGGCAAGGCTTGACCGACAATTGCATGAAGAATCTGCTTA
GGGTTAGGCGTTTTGCGCTGCTTCGCGATGTACGGGCCAGATATACGCGTTGACATTGATTATTGACTAG
TTATTAATAGTAATCAATTACGGGGTCATTAGTTCATAGCCCATATATGGAGTTCCGCGTTACATAACTT
ACGGTAAATGGCCCGCCTGGCTGACCGCCCAACGACCCCCGCCCATTGACGTCAATAATGACGTATGTTC
CCATAGTAACGCCAATAGGGACTTTCCATTGACGTCAATGGGTGGAGTATTTACGGTAAACTGCCCACTT
GGCAGTACATCAAGTGTATCATATGCCAAGTACGCCCCCTATTGACGTCAATGACGGTAAATGGCCCGCC
TGGCATTATGCCCAGTACATGACCTTATGGGACTTTCCTACTTGGCAGTACATCTACGTATTAGTCATCG
CTATTACCATGGTGATGCGGTTTTGGCAGTACATCAATGGGCGTGGATAGCGGTTTGACTCACGGGGATT
TCCAAGTCTCCACCCCATTGACGTCAATGGGAGTTTGTTTTGGCACCAAAATCAACGGGACTTTCCAAAA
TGTCGTAACAACTCCGCCCCATTGACGCAAATGGGCGGTAGGCGTGTACGGTGGGAGGTCTATATAAGCA
GCGCGTTTTGCCTGTACTGGGTCTCTCTGGTTAGACCAGATCTGAGCCTGGGAGCTCTCTGGCTAACTAG
GGAACCCACTGCTTAAGCCTCAATAAAGCTTGCCTTGAGTGCTTCAAGTAGTGTGTGCCCGTCTGTTGTG
TGACTCTGGTAACTAGAGATCCCTCAGACCCTTTTAGTCAGTGTGGAAAATCTCTAGCAGTGGCGCCCGA
ACAGGGACTTGAAAGCGAAAGGGAAACCAGAGGAGCTCTCTCGACGCAGGACTCGGCTTGCTGAAGCGCG
CACGGCAAGAGGCGAGGGGCGGCGACTGGTGAGTACGCCAAAAATTTTGACTAGCGGAGGCTAGAAGGAG
AGAGATGGGTGCGAGAGCGTCAGTATTAAGCGGGGGAGAATTAGATCGCGATGGGAAAAAATTCGGTTAA
GGCCAGGGGGAAAGAAAAAATATAAATTAAAACATATAGTATGGGCAAGCAGGGAGCTAGAACGATTCGC
AGTTAATCCTGGCCTGTTAGAAACATCAGAAGGCTGTAGACAAATACTGGGACAGCTACAACCATCCCTT
CAGACAGGATCAGAAGAACTTAGATCATTATATAATACAGTAGCAACCCTCTATTGTGTGCATCAAAGGA
TAGAGATAAAAGACACCAAGGAAGCTTTAGACAAGATAGAGGAAGAGCAAAACAAAAGTAAGACCACCGC
ACAGCAAGCGGCCGCTGATCTTCAGACCTGGAGGAGGAGATATGAGGGACAATTGGAGAAGTGAATTATA
TAAATATAAAGTAGTAAAAATTGAACCATTAGGAGTAGCACCCACCAAGGCAAAGAGAAGAGTGGTGCAG
AGAGAAAAAAGAGCAGTGGGAATAGGAGCTTTGTTCCTTGGGTTCTTGGGAGCAGCAGGAAGCACTATGG
GCGCAGCGTCAATGACGCTGACGGTACAGGCCAGACAATTATTGTCTGGTATAGTGCAGCAGCAGAACAA
TTTGCTGAGGGCTATTGAGGCGCAACAGCATCTGTTGCAACTCACAGTCTGGGGCATCAAGCAGCTCCAG
GCAAGAATCCTGGCTGTGGAAAGATACCTAAAGGATCAACAGCTCCTGGGGATTTGGGGTTGCTCTGGAA
AACTCATTTGCACCACTGCTGTGCCTTGGAATGCTAGTTGGAGTAATAAATCTCTGGAACAGATTTGGAA
TCACACGACCTGGATGGAGTGGGACAGAGAAATTAACAATTACACAAGCTTAATACACTCCTTAATTGAA
GAATCGCAAAACCAGCAAGAAAAGAATGAACAAGAATTATTGGAATTAGATAAATGGGCAAGTTTGTGGA
ATTGGTTTAACATAACAAATTGGCTGTGGTATATAAAATTATTCATAATGATAGTAGGAGGCTTGGTAGG
TTTAAGAATAGTTTTTGCTGTACTTTCTATAGTGAATAGAGTTAGGCAGGGATATTCACCATTATCGTTT
CAGACCCACCTCCCAACCCCGAGGGGACCCGACAGGCCCGAAGGAATAGAAGAAGAAGGTGGAGAGAGAG
ACAGAGACAGATCCATTCGATTAGTGAACGGATCGGCACTGCGTGCGCCAATTCTGCAGACAAATGGCAG
TATTCATCCACAATTTTAAAAGAAAAGGGGGGATTGGGGGGTACAGTGCAGGGGAAAGAATAGTAGACAT
AATAGCAACAGACATACAAACTAAAGAATTACAAAAACAAATTACAAAAATTCAAAATTTTCGGGTTTAT
TACAGGGACAGCAGAGATCCAGTTTGGTTAATTAACAACTTTGTATAGAAAAGTTGGCTCCGAATTCGCC
CTTCAGGTCCGAGGTTCTAGACGAGTTTACTCCCTATCAGTGATAGAGAACGATGTCGAGTTTACTCCCT
ATCAGTGATAGAGAACGTATGTCGAGTTTACTCCCTATCAGTGATAGAGAACGTATGTCGAGTTTACTCC
CTATCAGTGATAGAGAACGTATGTCGAGTTTATCCCTATCAGTGATAGAGAACGTATGTCGAGTTTACTC
CCTATCAGTGATAGAGAACGTATGTCGAGGTAGGCGTGTACGGTGGGAGGCCTATATAAGCAGAGCTCGT
TTAGTGAACCGTCAGATCGCAAAGGGCGAATTCGACCCAAGTTTGTACAGCCACCATGAGCCCCAAGAAG
AAGAGAAAGGTGGAGGCCAGCATCGAAAAAAAAAAGTCCTTCGCCAAGGGCATGGGCGTGAAGTCCACAC
TCGTGTCCGGCTCCAAAGTGTACATGACAACCTTCGCCGAAGGCAGCGACGCCAGGCTGGAAAAGATCGT
GGAGGGCGACAGCATCAGGAGCGTGAATGAGGGCGAGGCCTTCAGCGCTGAAATGGCCGATAAAAACGCC
GGCTATAAGATCGGCAACGCCAAATTCAGCCATCCTAAGGGCTACGCCGTGGTGGCTAACAACCCTCTGT
ATACAGGACCCGTCCAGCAGGATATGCTCGGCCTGAAGGAAACTCTGGAAAAGAGGTACTTCGGCGAGAG
CGCTGATGGCAATGACAATATTTGTATCCAGGTGATCCATAACATCCTGGACATTGAAAAAATCCTCGCC
GAATACATTACCAACGCCGCCTACGCCGTCAACAATATCTCCGGCCTGGATAAGGACATTATTGGATTCG
GCAAGTTCTCCACAGTGTATACCTACGACGAATTCAAAGACCCCGAGCACCATAGGGCCGCTTTCAACAA
TAACGATAAGCTCATCAACGCCATCAAGGCCCAGTATGACGAGTTCGACAACTTCCTCGATAACCCCAGA
CTCGGCTATTTCGGCCAGGCCTTTTTCAGCAAGGAGGGCAGAAATTACATCATCAATTACGGCAACGAAT
GCTATGACATTCTGGCCCTCCTGAGCGGACTGAGGCACTGGGTGGTCCATAACAACGAAGAAGAGTCCAG
GATCTCCAGGACCTGGCTCTACAACCTCGATAAGAACCTCGACAACGAATACATCTCCACCCTCAACTAC
CTCTACGACAGGATCACCAATGAGCTGACCAACTCCTTCTCCAAGAACTCCGCCGCCAACGTGAACTATA
TTGCCGAAACTCTGGGAATCAACCCTGCCGAATTCGCCGAACAATATTTCAGATTCAGCATTATGAAAGA
GCAGAAAAACCTCGGATTCAATATCACCAAGCTCAGGGAAGTGATGCTGGACAGGAAGGATATGTCCGAG
ATCAGGAAAAATCATAAGGTGTTCGACTCCATCAGGACCAAGGTCTACACCATGATGGACTTTGTGATTT
ATAGGTATTACATCGAAGAGGATGCCAAGGTGGCTGCCGCCAATAAGTCCCTCCCCGATAATGAGAAGTC
CCTGAGCGAGAAGGATATCTTTGTGATTAACCTGAGGGGCTCCTTCAACGACGACCAGAAGGATGCCCTC
TACTACGATGAAGCTAATAGAATTTGGAGAAAGCTCGAAAATATCATGCACAACATCAAGGAATTTAGGG
GAAACAAGACAAGAGAGTATAAGAAGAAGGACGCCCCTAGACTGCCCAGAATCCTGCCCGCTGGCCGTGA
TGTTTCCGCCTTCAGCAAACTCATGTATGCCCTGACCATGTTCCTGGATGGCAAGGAGATCAACGACCTC
CTGACCACCCTGATTAATAAATTCGATAACATCCAGAGCTTCCTGAAGGTGATGCCTCTCATCGGAGTCA
ACGCTAAGTTCGTGGAGGAATACGCCTTTTTCAAAGACTCCGCCAAGATCGCCGATGAGCTGAGGCTGAT
CAAGTCCTTCGCTAGAATGGGAGAACCTATTGCCGATGCCAGGAGGGCCATGTATATCGACGCCATCCGT
ATTTTAGGAACCAACCTGTCCTATGATGAGCTCAAGGCCCTCGCCGACACCTTTTCCCTGGACGAGAACG
GAAACAAGCTCAAGAAAGGCAAGCACGGCATGAGAAATTTCATTATTAATAACGTGATCAGCAATAAAAG
GTTCCACTACCTGATCAGATACGGTGATCCTGCCCACCTCCATGAGATCGCCAAAAACGAGGCCGTGGTG
AAGTTCGTGCTCGGCAGGATCGCTGACATCCAGAAAAAACAGGGCCAGAACGGCAAGAACCAGATCGACA
GGTACTACGAAACTTGTATCGGAAAGGATAAGGGCAAGAGCGTGAGCGAAAAGGTGGACGCTCTCACAAA
GATCATCACCGGAATGAACTACGACCAATTCGACAAGAAAAGGAGCGTCATTGAGGACACCGGCAGGGAA
AACGCCGAGAGGGAGAAGTTTAAAAAGATCATCAGCCTGTACCTCACCGTGATCTACCACATCCTCAAGA
ATATTGTCAATATCAACGCCAGGTACGTCATCGGATTCCATTGCGTCGAGCGTGATGCTCAACTGTACAA
GGAGAAAGGCTACGACATCAATCTCAAGAAACTGGAAGAGAAGGGATTCAGCTCCGTCACCAAGCTCTGC
GCTGGCATTGATGAAACTGCCCCCGATAAGAGAAAGGACGTGGAAAAGGAGATGGCTGAAAGAGCCAAGG
AGAGCATTGACAGCCTCGAGAGCGCCAACCCCAAGCTGTATGCCAATTACATCAAATACAGCGACGAGAA
GAAAGCCGAGGAGTTCACCAGGCAGATTAACAGGGAGAAGGCCAAAACCGCCCTGAACGCCTACCTGAGG
AACACCAAGTGGAATGTGATCATCAGGGAGGACCTCCTGAGAATTGACAACAAGACATGTACCCTGTTCA
GAAACAAGGCCGTCCACCTGGAAGTGGCCAGGTATGTCCACGCCTATATCAACGACATTGCCGAGGTCAA
TTCCTACTTCCAACTGTACCATTACATCATGCAGAGAATTATCATGAATGAGAGGTACGAGAAAAGCAGC
GGAAAGGTGTCCGAGTACTTCGACGCTGTGAATGACGAGAAGAAGTACAACGATAGGCTCCTGAAACTGC
TGTGTGTGCCTTTCGGCTACTGTATCCCCAGGTTTAAGAACCTGAGCATCGAGGCCCTGTTCGATAGGAA
CGAGGCCGCCAAGTTCGACAAGGAGAAAAAGAAGGTGTCCGGCAATTCCGGATCCGGACCTAAGAAAAAG
AGGAAGGTGGCGGCCGCTTACCCATACGATGTTCCAGATTACGCTGGAAGCGGAGCTACTAACTTCAGCC
TGCTGAAGCAGGCTGGAGACGTGGAGGAGAACCCTGGACCTATGGTGAGCAAGGGCGAGGAGGATAACAT
GGCCATCATCAAGGAGTTCATGCGCTTCAAGGTGCACATGGAGGGCTCCGTGAACGGCCACGAGTTCGAG
ATCGAGGGCGAGGGCGAGGGCCGCCCCTACGAGGGCACCCAGACCGCCAAGCTGAAGGTGACCAAGGGTG
GCCCCCTGCCCTTCGCCTGGGACATCCTGTCCCCTCAGTTCATGTACGGCTCCAAGGCCTACGTGAAGCA
CCCCGCCGACATCCCCGACTACTTGAAGCTGTCCTTCCCCGAGGGCTTCAAGTGGGAGCGCGTGATGAAC
TTCGAGGACGGCGGCGTGGTGACCGTGACCCAGGACTCCTCCCTGCAGGACGGCGAGTTCATCTACAAGG
TGAAGCTGCGCGGCACCAACTTCCCCTCCGACGGCCCCGTAATGCAGAAGAAGACCATGGGCTGGGAGGC
CTCCTCCGAGCGGATGTACCCCGAGGACGGCGCCCTGAAGGGCGAGATCAAGCAGAGGCTGAAGCTGAAG
GACGGCGGCCACTACGACGCTGAGGTCAAGACCACCTACAAGGCCAAGAAGCCCGTGCAGCTGCCCGGCG
CCTACAACGTCAACATCAAGTTGGACATCACCTCCCACAACGAGGACTACACCATCGTGGAACAGTACGA
ACGCGCCGAGGGCCGCCACTCCACCGGCGGCATGGACGAGCTGTACAAGTAAGGTACAAAGTGGTGAATT
CCGGCAATTCGATATCAAGCTTATCGATAATCAACCTCTGGATTACAAAATTTGTGAAAGATTGACTGGT
ATTCTTAACTATGTTGCTCCTTTTACGCTATGTGGATACGCTGCTTTAATGCCTTTGTATCATGCTATTG
CTTCCCGTATGGCTTTCATTTTCTCCTCCTTGTATAAATCCTGGTTGCTGTCTCTTTATGAGGAGTTGTG
GCCCGTTGTCAGGCAACGTGGCGTGGTGTGCACTGTGTTTGCTGACGCAACCCCCACTGGTTGGGGCATT
GCCACCACCTGTCAGCTCCTTTCCGGGACTTTCGCTTTCCCCCTCCCTATTGCCACGGCGGAACTCATCG
CCGCCTGCCTTGCCCGCTGCTGGACAGGGGCTCGGCTGTTGGGCACTGACAATTCCGTGGTGTTGTCGGG
GAAATCATCGTCCTTTCCTTGGCTGCTCGCCTGTGTTGCCACCTGGATTCTGCGCGGGACGTCCTTCTGC
TACGTCCCTTCGGCCCTCAATCCAGCGGACCTTCCTTCCCGCGGCCTGCTGCCGGCTCTGCGGCCTCTTC
CGCGTCTTCGCCTTCGCCCTCAGACGAGTCGGATCTCCCTTTGGGCCGCCTCCCCGCATCGATACCGTCG
ACCTCGAGTAGGTCTTGAAAGGAGTGGGAATTGGCTCCGGTGCCCGTCAGTGGGCAGAGCGCACATCGCC
CACAGTCCCCGAGAAGTTGGGGGGAGGGGTCGGCAATTGATCCGGTGCCTAGAGAAGGTGGCGCGGGGTA
AACTGGGAAAGTGATGTCGTGTACTGGCTCCGCCTTTTTCCCGAGGGTGGGGGAGAACCGTATATAAGTG
CAGTAGTCGCCGTGAACGTTCTTTTTCGCAACGGGTTTGCCGCCAGAACACAGGACCGGTTCTAGAGCGC
TGCCACCATGTCTAGGCTGGACAAGAGCAAAGTCATAAACGGAGCTCTGGAATTACTCAA
